Addgene plasmid #63052: Or85a-Gal4
Purpose: To express Gal4 in the pattern of the Drosophila melanogaster odorant receptor Or85a, using the promoter sequences of the gene cloned 5' of Gal4
Depositing lab: Leslie Vosshall. Depositing organization: Rockefeller University. Publication: Genetic and functional subdivision of the Drosophila antennal lobe. Fishilevich E, Vosshall LB. Curr Biol. 2005 Sep 6;15(17):1548-53. 10.1016/j.cub.2005.07.066 PubMed 16139209.
Backbone
  Vector backbone: pCasperAUG-Gal4-X
  Backbone manufacturer: Leslie Vosshall Lab
  Backbone size w/o insert (bp): 12000
  Vector type: Insect Expression
Growth in bacteria
  Bacterial resistance: Ampicillin, 100 μg/mL
  Growth temperature: 37°C
  Growth strain: DH5alpha
  Copy number: Unknown
Gene/Insert
  Gene/Insert name: Drosophila melanogaster Or85a promoter
  Species: D. melanogaster (fly)
  Insert size (bp): 2791
  Tag / fusion protein: Drosophila ADH (aa's 1-18) fused to Yeast Gal4 (aa's 1-881) (C terminal on backbone)
  Cloning method: Restriction Enzyme; 5′ cloning site NotI (not destroyed); 3′ cloning site NotI (not destroyed)
  Sequencing primers: 5′ pCasper-F 5'-gggttttattaacttacat-3'; 3′ GAL4Nterm-R 5'-tcagatgtgccctagtcagc-3'
Terms and licenses: Academic/Nonprofit Terms; Industry Terms: Not Available to Industry
How to cite: Or85a-Gal4 was a gift from Leslie Vosshall (Addgene plasmid # 63052 ; http://n2t.net/addgene:63052 ; RRID:Addgene_63052)
