[The description below was written by a language model from this plasmid's Addgene catalogue record.]
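Description:
Or85a-Gal4 is an insect expression construct built on pCasperAUG-Gal4-X, a backbone of about 12 kb. The pCasper name points to the family of Drosophila P-element transformation vectors, although the record lists no P-element ends, eye-colour marker or other backbone features, and no feature table is available to confirm them. The plasmid is propagated in E. coli under ampicillin selection. Its origin of replication is not stated and its copy number is recorded as unknown.

The insert is a 2,791 bp fragment of Drosophila melanogaster genomic sequence containing the promoter region of the odorant receptor gene Or85a. It was cloned by restriction digestion into a NotI site immediately 5' of the Gal4 coding region, and the site is retained on both flanks. Because the same enzyme was used at both ends, the cloning step itself does not fix the insert orientation. The backbone supplies the open reading frame, in which the first 18 amino acids of Drosophila ADH are fused to full-length yeast Gal4 (residues 1–881). The ADH segment provides the start codon implied by "AUG" in the vector name, so the inserted regulatory DNA only has to drive transcription.

The stated purpose is to express Gal4 in the pattern of Or85a, that is, in the olfactory sensory neurons that normally express this receptor. As a driver in the binary Gal4/UAS system, it can be combined with UAS-linked reporters or effectors to label or manipulate that neuronal population. This fits the associated work on the genetic and functional organisation of the fly antennal lobe.
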