>Addgene plasmid #63052 | Or85a-Gal4 | addgene partial sequence | sequence record 108870 | pCasper-F 5'-gggttttattaacttacat-3'
CGCCGGGGATCAGATCCGCGGCCGCGCAATTCACTAGTGATTGCCCTTATCAGTTCTTGGTTCACACATC
AAAGAAAAAGTCCCGTCCCCACGTAATTATACAAATTGTTTAAAAATACAATTTTATTCGATAGTTACAC
TTGGTTTAATTGTTATTGATGTAATCGTAGCATAAATTAGTCAACTAGTTTACTTAATGAGCATATTGTA
CAAATAGTGTAGTCATGAGAACAAGAACCTATACAACGCGTATTCATCTAAAGCGATTAAAGTACTACTC
AATACTTTTGACTTTACAATATGTTTTTATAAGCAATACACTTTATTTTTGACCACCCCGAACTCAAAAC
GCAAACAATCCGATATGAGACAAAAAAGAAGGCAAAGTTAAATCTCCAGGATTACATGAAATTCGTTATG
AAATGCGAACATTACCAGGTCTGAGTCCTGACAGCCCACAACTCACATTTGAAGGCCTAACTAATCACGA
TACTCACCTATCACACAATAGTACATATTTTAGTTTAGTTAAGATCTTGAAAAATCTTTTTAACAAATAT
TTTAGCTGTGATACATCTGGGCAGGTAATATAACTAAGCAAACCTTATGATTATGTGAATCATCTCGCAC
ACATTTTTTTACGACACTTTATCTATTTGTACTTGCCTAACCACACACCAGTATTTGCAAGCTTCTTAGT
TAAAGTTTAAATTATTTTGAAATTTCCGGGATAATTATAAGTTCTTTTAGTGCATTTGTTTAAAATTTGA
GTGACAAGTGAGCGCCATGATGAGACCATTCCCTAACTAGCTCTTAGACTAGAGTAACCTAGACTGAACA
ACCGCGATCGAAAGTAGCTAGACCCGCAACCAATCCGCTGATTATAGACCACCCAATCATAAGCCCGTGG
CTCCAGCGGCCATCATTCCGCCGTGATGATGGTGGTGATGCATTCCGCCGTTCTGGAAGTACATGTAGTA
GTTGTACGGCGACTGCTGTCCCGCCCCACCCTCGCAGTCG
