>Addgene plasmid #63052 | Or85a-Gal4 | addgene partial sequence | sequence record 108873 | GAL4Nterm-R 5'-tcagatgtgccctagtcagc-3'
AGTAGCGACACTCCCAGTTGTTCTTCAGACACTTGGCGCACTTCGGTTTTTCTTTGGAGCACTTGAGCTT
TTTAAGTCGGCAAATATCGCATGCTTGTTCGATAGAAGACAGAAGCTTGATATCGCCTCCCAGACCGGCA
ACGAAAATCACGTTCTTGTTGGTCAAAGTAAACGACATGGTGACTTCTTTTTTGCTTTAGCAGGCTCTTT
CGATCCCCGGGAATTGGTCGACTCTAGCGGTACCGTACCCTAGAGGATCGCTCGAGGTTTAAACAGATCT
GCATGCTCTAGAGGATCCAGATCCACTAGTGGCCTATGCGGCCGCGGGAATTCGATTTTTTGAAAGTTTA
GAGGTTTCGATTGACTTGAACTTTGTCACCTGAAGACTGAGGGCAGTACCCTAAACTAGTTGCATTTATA
CGCGTTGTTTAATTGTCCAATGCTAGTTAGTTATTCACGAAAAGAACCGCCTTTATTTGCGTGCAAAATT
GCACAGGTTGTTTTGAGGGGTGTGTCTTCATGTCTTAAATAATTGACAATTGTTCCCATATTGTCCCTTT
CGCAGGAGTGGTTGTTAATTACTTTATTTATGGTCCTGTGAAAATAGCTTCTCTGCTGAACCTTAATCAT
TCTTCAATCTCAAGAATAGGATACACCCATGTGCACCTATCCTTAAGTAGTGTTCTATGCGCCAAGGGGA
AATCTTTGCGTCATCGCTCAAAGTGCATTTCCGCACGTTCCGGGCATTCAAATTGTGTTTTCCCAGTCAC
AATCGGGGCACCCACATCCGCAGTTCTAAGAAGCAAATGGTAGCGATTTTCAGCCGAACAAACGGCTCTC
CACTCAACTTGGGCTGCCGCTCGCCAATCCTCCTCCGCTCCGCCGCTCCACCGCTTCTG
